>Addgene plasmid #103312 | LSB-hsa-miR-195-5p | depositor full sequence | sequence record 195673 | Full Sequence
AATTGAGGGGATAACGCAGGAAAGAACATGTGAGCAAAAGGCCAGCAAAAGGCCAGGAACCGTAAAAAGG
CCGCGTTGCTGGCGTTTTTCCATAGGCTCCGCCCCCCTGACGAGCATCACAAAAATCGACGCTCAAGTCA
GAGGTGGCGAAACCCGACAGGACTATAAAGATACCAGGCGTTTCCCCCTGGAAGCTCCCTCGTGCGCTCT
CCTGTTCCGACCCTGCCGCTTACCGGATACCTGTCCGCCTTTCTCCCTTCGGGAAGCGTGGCGCTTTCTC
ATAGCTCACGCTGTAGGTATCTCAGTTCGGTGTAGGTCGTTCGCTCCAAGCTGGGCTGTGTGCACGAACC
CCCCGTTCAGCCCGACCGCTGCGCCTTATCCGGTAACTATCGTCTTGAGTCCAACCCGGTAAGACACGAC
TTATCGCCACTGGCAGCAGCCACTGGTAACAGGATTAGCAGAGCGAGGTATGTAGGCGGTGCTACAGAGT
TCTTGAAGTGGTGGCCTAACTACGGCTACACTAGAAGAACAGTATTTGGTATCTGCGCTCTGCTGAAGCC
AGTTACCTTCGGAAAAAGAGTTGGTAGCTCTTGATCCGGCAAACAAACCACCGCTGGTAGCGGTGGTTTT
TTTGTTTGCAAGCAGCAGATTACGCGCAGAAAAAAAGGATCTCAAGAAGATCCTTTGATCTTTTCTACGG
GGTCTGACGCTCAGTGGAACGAAAACTCACGTTAAGGGATTTTGGTCATGAGATTATCAAAAAGGATCTT
CACCTAGATCCTTTTAAATTAAAAATGAAGTTTTAAATCAATCTAAAGTATATATGAGTAAACTTGGTCT
GACAGTTACCAATGCTTAATCAGTGAGGCACCTATCTCAGCGATCTGTCTATTTCGTTCATCCATAGTTG
CCTGACTCCCCGTCGTGTAGATAACTACGATACGGGAGGGCTTACCATCTGGCCCCAGTGCTGCAATGAT
ACCGCGAGAACCACGCTCACCGGCTCCAGATTTATCAGCAATAAACCAGCCAGCCGGAAGGGCCGAGCGC
AGAAGTGGTCCTGCAACTTTATCCGCCTCCATCCAGTCTATTAATTGTTGCCGGGAAGCTAGAGTAAGTA
GTTCGCCAGTTAATAGTTTGCGCAACGTTGTTGCCATTGCTACAGGCATCGTGGTGTCACGCTCGTCGTT
TGGTATGGCTTCATTCAGCTCCGGTTCCCAACGATCAAGGCGAGTTACATGATCCCCCATGTTGTGCAAA
AAAGCGGTTAGCTCCTTCGGTCCTCCGATCGTTGTCAGAAGTAAGTTGGCCGCAGTGTTATCACTCATGG
TTATGGCAGCACTGCATAATTCTCTTACTGTCATGCCATCCGTAAGATGCTTTTCTGTGACTGGTGAGTA
CTCAACCAAGTCATTCTGAGAATAGTGTATGCGGCGACCGAGTTGCTCTTGCCCGGCGTCAATACGGGAT
AATACCGCGCCACATAGCAGAACTTTAAAAGTGCTCATCATTGGAAAACGTTCTTCGGGGCGAAAACTCT
CAAGGATCTTACCGCTGTTGAGATCCAGTTCGATGTAACCCACTCGTGCACCCAACTGATCTTCAGCATC
TTTTACTTTCACCAGCGTTTCTGGGTGAGCAAAAACAGGAAGGCAAAATGCCGCAAAAAAGGGAATAAGG
GCGACACGGAAATGTTGAATACTCATACTCTTCCTTTTTCAATATTATTGAAGCATTTATCAGGGTTATT
GTCTCATGAGCGGATACATATTTGAATGTAGCTCCGAATTTCTCGAGGGCTTGTCGACGACGGCGGTCTC
CGTCGTCAGGATCATGAATTCGACCCGCCTGCCACCATGACCGAGTACAAGCCCACGGTGCGCCTCGCCA
CCCGCGACGACGTCCCCCGGGCCGTACGCACCCTCGCCGCCGCGTTCGCCGACTACCCCGCCACGCGCCA
CACCGTCGACCCGGACCGCCACATCGAGCGGGTCACCGAGCTGCAAGAACTCTTCCTCACGCGCGTCGGG
CTCGACATCGGCAAGGTGTGGGTCGCGGACGACGGCGCCGCGGTGGCGGTCTGGACCACGCCGGAGAGCG
TCGAAGCGGGGGCGGTGTTCGCCGAGATCGGCCCGCGCATGGCCGAGTTGAGCGGTTCCCGGCTGGCCGC
GCAGCAACAGATGGAAGGCCTCCTGGCGCCGCACCGGCCCAAGGAGCCCGCGTGGTTCCTGGCCACCGTC
GGCGTCTCGCCCGACCACCAGGGCAAGGGTCTGGGCAGCGCCGTCGTGCTCCCCGGAGTGGAGGCGGCCG
AGCGCGCCGGGGTGCCCGCCTTCCTGGAGACATCCGCGCCCCGCAACCTCCCCTTCTACGAGCGGCTCGG
CTTCACCGTCACCGCCGACGTCGAGGTGCCCGAAGGACCGCGCACCTGGTGCATGACCCGCAAGCCCGGT
GCCTGATACGCGTGAATTCACTCCTCAGGTGCAGGCTGCCTATCAGAAGGTGGTGGCTGGTGTGGCCAAT
GCCCTGGCTCACAAATACCACTGAGATCTTTTTCCCTCTGCCAAAAATTATGGGGACATCATGAAGCCCC
TTGAGCATCTGACTTCTGGCTAATAAAGGAAATTTATTTTCATTGCAATAGTGTGTTGGAATTTTTTGTG
TCTCTCACTCGGAAGGACATATGGGAGGGCAAATCATTTAAAACATCAGAATGAGTATTTGGTTTAGAGT
TTGGCAACATATGCCCATATGCTGGCTGCCATGAACAAAGGTTGGCTATAAAGAGGTCATCAGTATATGA
AACAGCCCCCTGCTGTCCATTCCTTATTCCATAGAAAAGCCTTGACTTGAGGTTAGATTTTTTTTATATT
TTGTTTTGTGTTATTTTTTTCTTTAACATCCCTAAAATTTTCCTTACATGTTTTACTAGCCAGATTTTTC
CTCCTCTCCTGACTACTCCCAGTCATAGCTGTCCCTCTTCTCTTATGGAGATCCCTCGACCTGCAGCCCA
AGCTTGAATTCTCTAGAATTACCCTGTTATCCCTATGCTTGGTTTACCGAGCTCTTATTGGTTTTCAAAC
TTCATTGACTGTGCCCAACGCGCCTGGGAGCTCACGGGGACAGCCCCCCCCCAAAGCCCCCAGGGATGTA
ATTACGTCCCTCCCCCGCTAGGGGGCAGCAGCGAGCCGCCCGGGGCTCCGCTCCGGTCCGGCGCTCCCCC
CGCATCCCCGAGCCGGCAGCGTGCGGGGACAGCCCGGGCACGGGGAAGGTGGCACGGGATCGCTTTCCTC
TGAACGCTTCTCGCTGCTCTTTGAGCCTGCAGACACCTGGGGGGATACGGGGAAAAAGCTAGGCTGAAAG
ACCGGTTCTTAGAATGACACGCGCCTGGGAGCTCACGGGGACAGCCCCCCCCCAAAGCCCCCAGGGATGT
AATTACGTCCCTCCCCCGCTAGGGGGCAGCAGCGAGCCGCCCGGGGCTCCGCTCCGGTCCGGCGCTCCCC
CCGCATCCCCGAGCCGGCAGCGTGCGGGGACAGCCCGGGCACGGGGAAGGTGGCACGGGATCGCTTTCCT
CTGAACGCTTCTCGCTGCTCTTTGAGCCTGCAGACACCTGGGGGGATACGGGGAAAAAGCTAACTTCTGA
GACGACAACTTTGTATAGAAAAGTTGGCTCCGAATTCGCCCTTGACAGCAGAGATCCAGTTTGGTTAATT
AATTGGCTCCGGTGCCCGTCAGTGGGCAGAGCGCACATCGCCCACAGTCCCCGAGAAGTTGTGGGGAGGG
GTCGGCAATTGAACCGGTGCCTAGAGAAGGTGGCGCGGGGTAAACTGGGAAAGTGATGTCGTGTACTGGC
TCCGCCTTTTTCCCGAGGGTGGGGGAGAACCGTATATAAGTGCAGTAGTCGCCGTGAACGTTCTTTTTCG
CAACGGGTTTGCCGCCAGAACACAGGTAAGTGCCGTGTGTGGTTCCCGCGGGCCTGGCCTCTTTACGGGT
TATGGCCCTTGCGTGCCTTGAATTACTTCCACCTGGCTGCAGTACGTGATTCTTGATCCCGAGCTTCGGG
TTGGAAGTGGGTGGGAGAGTTCGAGGCCTTGCGCTTAAGGAGCCCCTTCGCCTCGTGCTTGAGTTGAGGC
CTGGCCTGGGCGCTGGGGCCGCCGCGTGCGAATCTGGTGGCACCTTCGCGCCTGTCTCGCTGCTTTCGAT
AAGTCTCTAGCCATTTAAAATTTTTGATGACCTGCTGCGACGCTTTTTTTCTGGCAAGATAGTCTTGTAA
ATGCGGGCCAAGATCTGCACACTGGTATTTCGGTTTTTGGGGCCGCGGGCGGCGACGGGGCCCGTGCGTC
CCAGCGCACATGTTCGGCGAGGCGGGGCCTGCGAGCGCGGCCACCGAGAATCGGACGGGGGTAGTCTCAA
GCTGGCCGGCCTGCTCTGGTGCCTGGCCTCGCGCCGCCGTGTATCGCCCCGCCCTGGGCGGCAAGGCTGG
CCCGGTCGGCACCAGTTGCGTGAGCGGAAAGATGGCCGCTTCCCGGCCCTGCTGCAGGGAGCTCAAAATG
GAGGACGCGGCGCTCGGGAGAGCGGGCGGGTGAGTCACCCACACAAAGGAAAAGGGCCTTTCCGTCCTCA
GCCGTCGCTTCATGTGACTCCACGGAGTACCGGGCGCCGTCCAGGCACCTCGATTAGTTCTCGAGCTTTT
GGAGTACGTCGTCTTTAGGTTGGGGGGAGGGGTTTTATGCGATGGAGTTTCCCCACACTGAGTGGGTGGA
GACTGAAGTTAGGCCAGCTTGGCACTTGATGTAATTCTCCTTGGAATTTGCCCTTTTTGAGTTTGGATCT
TGGTTCATTCTCAAGCCTCAGACAGTGGTTCAAAGTTTTTTTCTTCCATTTCAGGTGTCGTGAGAAGGGC
GAATTCGACCCAAGTTTGTACAAAAAAGCAGGCTGGATCCAGGTGCCACCATGGTGAGCGAGCTGATTAA
GGAGAACATGCACATGAAGCTGTACATGGAGGGCACCGTGAACAACCACCACTTCAAGTGCACATCCGAG
GGCGAAGGCAAGCCCTACGAGGGCACCCAGACCATGAGAATCAAGGCGGTCGAGGGCGGCCCTCTCCCCT
TCGCCTTCGACATCCTGGCTACCAGCTTCATGTACGGCAGCAAAACCTTCATCAACCACACCCAGGGCAT
CCCCGACTTCTTTAAGCAGTCCTTCCCCGAGGGCTTCACATGGGAGAGAGTCACCACATACGAAGATGGG
GGCGTGCTGACCGCTACCCAGGACACCAGCCTCCAGGACGGCTGCCTCATCTACAACGTCAAGATCAGAG
GGGTGAACTTCCCATCCAACGGCCCTGTGATGCAGAAGAAAACACTCGGCTGGGAGGCCTCCACCGAGAC
ACTGTACCCCGCTGACGGCGGCCTGGAAGGCAGAGCCGACATGGCCCTGAAGCTCGTGGGCGGGGGCCAC
CTGATCTGCAACCTTAAGACCACATACAGATCCAAGAAACCCGCTAAGAACCTCAAGATGCCCGGCGTCT
ACTATGTGGACAGGAGACTGGAAAGAATCAAGGAGGCCGACAAAGAGACATACGTCGAGCAGCACGAGGT
GGCTGTGGCCAGATACTGCGACCTCCCTAGCAAACTGGGGCACAAACTTAATTGAGAATTCTACCACCCA
GCTTTCTTGTACAAAGTGGTACGTCTCAAGACCAGAGGTCTCTGCTTATGCTCTTGCCAATATTTCTGTG
CTGCTAGCCAATATTTCTGTGCTGCTAGCCAATATTTCTGTGCTGCTAGCCAATATTTCTGTGCTGCTAC
AACCAGAAGAGACCTGTGCTTCACTCCTCAGGTGCAGGCTGCCTATCAGAAGGTGGTGGCTGGTGTGGCC
AATGCCCTGGCTCACAAATACCACTGAGATCTTTTTCCCTCTGCCAAAAATTATGGGGACATCATGAAGC
CCCTTGAGCATCTGACTTCTGGCTAATAAAGGAAATTTATTTTCATTGCAATAGTGTGTTGGAATTTTTT
GTGTCTCTCACTCGGAAGGACATATGGGAGGGCAAATCATTTAAAACATCAGAATGAGTATTTGGTTTAG
AGTTTGGCAACATATGCCCATATGCTGGCTGCCATGAACAAAGGTTGGCTATAAAGAGGTCATCAGTATA
TGAAACAGCCCCCTGCTGTCCATTCCTTATTCCATAGAAAAGCCTTGACTTGAGGTTAGATTTTTTTTAT
ATTTTGTTTTGTGTTATTTTTTTCTTTAACATCCCTAAAATTTTCCTTACATGTTTTACTAGCCAGATTT
TTCCTCCTCTCCTGACTACTCCCAGTCATAGCTGTCCCTCTTCTCTTATGGAGATCCCGAGCGGTGCGTT
TTTATGCTTGTAGTATTGTATAATGTTTTTAAGATCCAAGCTTCTGACCTCTTCTCTTCCTCCCACAGGG
CCTCGAGACAATTGCATCGATGGTACCAGTGAAAGTCTGCAATGAATTCGAGTTGGCGCGCCTGTCATTC
TAAATCTCTCTTTCAGCCTAAAGCTTTTTCCCCGTATCCCCCCAGGTGTCTGCAGGCTCAAAGAGCAGCG
AGAAGCGTTCAGAGGAAAGCGATCCCGTGCCACCTTCCCCGTGCCCGGGCTGTCCCCGCACGCTGCCGGC
TCGGGGATGCGGGGGGAGCGCCGGACCGGAGCGGAGCCCCGGGCGGCTCGCTGCTGCCCCCTAGCGGGGG
AGGGACGTAATTACATCCCTGGGGGCTTTGGGAGGGGGCTGTCCCCGTGAGCTCCCAGGCGCGCCTGTCA
TTCTAAATCTCTCTTTCAGCCTAAAGCTTTTTCCCCGTATCCCCCCAGGTGTCTGCAGGCTCAAAGAGCA
GCGAGAAGCGTTCAGAGGAAAGCGATCCCGTGCCACCTTCCCCGTGCCCGGGCTGTCCCCGCACGCTGCC
GGCTCGGGGATGCGGGGGGAGCGCCGGACCGGAGCGGAGCCCCGGGCGGCTCGCTGCTGCCCCCTAGCGG
GGGAGGGACGTAATTACATCCCTGGGGGCTTTGGGGGGGGGCTGTCCCCGTGAGCTCCCAGGCGCGCCAA
CTCGGTACCGTATCGATGTCGACGTTAACGCTAGTGATATCAACTTTGTATAGAAAAGTTGGCTCCGAAT
TCGCCCTTGACAGCAGAGATCCAGTTTGGTTAATTAATTGGCTCCGGTGCCCGTCAGTGGGCAGAGCGCA
CATCGCCCACAGTCCCCGAGAAGTTGTGGGGAGGGGTCGGCAATTGAACCGGTGCCTAGAGAAGGTGGCG
CGGGGTAAACTGGGAAAGTGATGTCGTGTACTGGCTCCGCCTTTTTCCCGAGGGTGGGGGAGAACCGTAT
ATAAGTGCAGTAGTCGCCGTGAACGTTCTTTTTCGCAACGGGTTTGCCGCCAGAACACAGGTAAGTGCCG
TGTGTGGTTCCCGCGGGCCTGGCCTCTTTACGGGTTATGGCCCTTGCGTGCCTTGAATTACTTCCACCTG
GCTGCAGTACGTGATTCTTGATCCCGAGCTTCGGGTTGGAAGTGGGTGGGAGAGTTCGAGGCCTTGCGCT
TAAGGAGCCCCTTCGCCTCGTGCTTGAGTTGAGGCCTGGCCTGGGCGCTGGGGCCGCCGCGTGCGAATCT
GGTGGCACCTTCGCGCCTGTCTCGCTGCTTTCGATAAGTCTCTAGCCATTTAAAATTTTTGATGACCTGC
TGCGACGCTTTTTTTCTGGCAAGATAGTCTTGTAAATGCGGGCCAAGATCTGCACACTGGTATTTCGGTT
TTTGGGGCCGCGGGCGGCGACGGGGCCCGTGCGTCCCAGCGCACATGTTCGGCGAGGCGGGGCCTGCGAG
CGCGGCCACCGAGAATCGGACGGGGGTAGTCTCAAGCTGGCCGGCCTGCTCTGGTGCCTGGCCTCGCGCC
GCCGTGTATCGCCCCGCCCTGGGCGGCAAGGCTGGCCCGGTCGGCACCAGTTGCGTGAGCGGAAAGATGG
CCGCTTCCCGGCCCTGCTGCAGGGAGCTCAAAATGGAGGACGCGGCGCTCGGGAGAGCGGGCGGGTGAGT
CACCCACACAAAGGAAAAGGGCCTTTCCGTCCTCAGCCGTCGCTTCATGTGACTCCACGGAGTACCGGGC
GCCGTCCAGGCACCTCGATTAGTTCTCGAGCTTTTGGAGTACGTCGTCTTTAGGTTGGGGGGAGGGGTTT
TATGCGATGGAGTTTCCCCACACTGAGTGGGTGGAGACTGAAGTTAGGCCAGCTTGGCACTTGATGTAAT
TCTCCTTGGAATTTGCCCTTTTTGAGTTTGGATCTTGGTTCATTCTCAAGCCTCAGACAGTGGTTCAAAG
TTTTTTTCTTCCATTTCAGGTGTCGTGAGAAGGGCGAATTCGACCCAAGTTTGTACAAAAAAGCAGGCTC
GCCACCATGGTGAGCAAGGGCGAGGAGCTGTTCACCGGGGTGGTGCCCATCCTGGTCGAGCTGGACGGCG
ACGTAAACGGCCACAAGTTCAGCGTGAGGGGCGAGGGCGAGGGCGATGCCACCAACGGCAAGCTGACCCT
GAAGTTCATCTGCACCACCGGCAAGCTGCCCGTGCCCTGGCCCACCCTCGTGACCACCCTGAGCCACGGC
GTGCAGTGCTTCGCCCGCTACCCCGACCACATGAAGCAGCACGACTTCTTCAAGTCCGCCATGCCCGAAG
GCTACGTCCAGGAGCGCACCATCTTCTTCAAGGACGACGGCACCTACAAGACCCGCGCCGAGGTGAAGTT
CGAGGGCGACACCCTAGTGAACCGCATCGAGCTGAAGGGCGTCGACTTCAAGGAGGACGGCAACATCCTG
GGGCACAAGCTGGAGTACAACTTCAACAGCCACAACATCTATATCATGGCCGTCAAGCAGAAGAACGGCA
TCAAGGTGAACTTCAAGATCCGCCACAACGTGGAGGACGGCAGCGTGCAGCTCGCCGACCACTACCAGCA
GAACACCCCCATCGGCGACGGCCCCGTGCTGCTGCCCGACAGCCACTACCTGAGCACCCAGTCCGTGCTG
AGCAAAGACCCCAACGAGAAGCGCGATCACATGGTCCTGCTGGAGTTCCGCACCGCCGCCGGGATCACTC
TCGGCATGGACGAGCTGTACAAGTAATACCACCCAGCTTTCTTGTACAAAGTGGTACGCGTGAATTCACT
CCTCAGGTGCAGGCTGCCTATCAGAAGGTGGTGGCTGGTGTGGCCAATGCCCTGGCTCACAAATACCACT
GAGATCTTTTTCCCTCTGCCAAAAATTATGGGGACATCATGAAGCCCCTTGAGCATCTGACTTCTGGCTA
ATAAAGGAAATTTATTTTCATTGCAATAGTGTGTTGGAATTTTTTGTGTCTCTCACTCGGAAGGACATAT
GGGAGGGCAAATCATTTAAAACATCAGAATGAGTATTTGGTTTAGAGTTTGGCAACATATGCCCATATGC
TGGCTGCCATGAACAAAGGTTGGCTATAAAGAGGTCATCAGTATATGAAACAGCCCCCTGCTGTCCATTC
CTTATTCCATAGAAAAGCCTTGACTTGAGGTTAGATTTTTTTTATATTTTGTTTTGTGTTATTTTTTTCT
TTAACATCCCTAAAATTTTCCTTACATGTTTTACTAGCCAGATTTTTCCTCCTCTCCTGACTACTCCCAG
TCATAGCTGTCCCTCTTCTCTTATGGAGATCCCTCGACCTGCAGCCCAAGCTTGGCGTAATCATGGTCAT
AGCTGTTTCCTGTGTGAAATTGTTATCCGCTCACAATTCCACACAACATACGAGCCGGAAGCATAAAGTG
TAAAGCCTGGGGTGCCTAATGAGTGAGCTAACTCACATTAATTGCGTTGCGCTCACTGCCCGCTTTCCAG
TCGGGAAACCTGTCGTGCCAGCGGATCGACAGTACTAAGCTTGGTCTAATACCCAATCTCTCGTCTTATC
CAGATGTTTTATACGCCTCTGGCCCGTGTCTCAAAATCTCTGATGTTACATTGCACAAGATAAAATAATA
TCATCATGAACAATAAAACTGTCTGCTTACATAAACAGTAATACAAGGGGTGTTATGAGCCATATTCAAC
GGGAAACGTCGAGGCCGCGATTAAATTCCAACATGGATGCTGATTTATATGGGTATAAATGGGCTCGCGA
TAATGTCGGGCAATCAGGTGCGACAATCTATCGCTTGTATGGGAAGCCCGATGCGCCAGAGTTGTTTCTG
AAACATGGCAAAGGTAGCGTTGCCAATGATGTTACAGATGAGATGGTCAGACTAAACTGGCTGACGGAAT
TTATGCCTCTTCCGACCATCAAGCATTTTATCCGTACTCCTGATGATGCATGGTTACTCACCACTGCGAT
CCCCGGAAAAACAGCATTCCAGGTATTAGAAGAATATCCTGATTCAGGTGAAAATATTGTTGATGCGCTG
GCAGTGTTCCTGCGCCGGTTGCATTCGATTCCTGTTTGTAATTGTCCTTTTAACAGCGATCGCGTATTTC
GTCTCGCTCAGGCGCAATCACGAATGAATAACGGTTTGGTTGATGCGAGTGATTTTGATGACGAGCGTAA
TGGCTGGCCTGTTGAACAAGTCTGGAAAGAAATGCATAAACTTTTGCCATTCTCACCGGATTCAGTCGTC
ACTCATGGTGATTTCTCACTTGATAACCTTATTTTTGACGAGGGGAAATTAATAGGTTGTATTGATGTTG
GACGAGTCGGAATCGCAGACCGATACCAGGATCTTGCCATCCTATGGAACTGCCTCGGTGAGTTTTCTCC
TTCATTACAGAAACGGCTTTTTCAAAAATATGGTATTGATAATCCTGATATGAATAAATTGCAGTTTCAT
TTGATGCTCGATGAGTTTTTCTAATCAGAATTGGTTAATTGGTTGTAACACTGGCAGAGCATTACGCTGA
CTTGACGGGACGGCGCAAGCTCATGACCAAAATCCCTTAACGTGAGTTACGCGTCGTTCCACTGAGCGTC
AGAGGTATCACTAGTATTACAGAGGTAAGTTATAACAGTCGCCTAACCC
Features (pLannotate 1.2.2; 28 found; start..end, strand, type, name):
     87..675     -  rep_origin     ori: high-copy-number ColE1/pMB1/pBR322/pUC origin of replication
    846..1706    -  CDS            AmpR: β-lactamase; bla; confers resistance to ampicillin, carbenicillin, and related antibiotics
   1707..1778    -  promoter       AmpR promoter: bla
   1857..2456    +  CDS            PuroR: puromycin N-acetyltransferase; pac from Streptomyces alboniger; confers resistance to puromycin
   2461..2541    +  CDS            HBB (fragment): HBB_PONPY - Experimental evidence at transcript level: Swiss-Prot protein existence level 2. Involved in oxygen transport from the lung to the various peripheral tissues. From Pongo pygmaeus (Bornean orangutan).
   2612..2667    +  polyA_signal   β-globin poly(A) signal: rabbit β-globin polyadenylation signal (Gil and Proudfoot, 1987)
   3646..3666    +  protein_bind   attB4: mutant version of attB; core recombination site for the Gateway® BP reaction BP Clonase™
   3734..3945    +  promoter       EF-1α core promoter: core promoter for human elongation factor EF-1α
   3946..4884    +  intron         EF-1α intron A: intron upstream of the start codon of human EF-1α
   4911..4931    +  protein_bind   attB1: mutant version of attB; core recombination site for the Gateway® BP reaction BP Clonase™
   4951..5646    +  CDS            mKate2: mKate2 is a basic (constitutively fluorescent) red fluorescent protein published in 2009, derived from Entacmaea quadricolor. It is reported to be a rapidly-maturing monomer with moderate acid sensitivity.
   5666..5690    -  protein_bind   attB2: mutant version of attB; recombination site for the Gateway® BP reaction BP Clonase™
   5830..5904    +  CDS            HBB (fragment): HBB_PONPY - Experimental evidence at transcript level: Swiss-Prot protein existence level 2. Involved in oxygen transport from the lung to the various peripheral tissues. From Pongo pygmaeus (Bornean orangutan).
   5975..6030    +  polyA_signal   β-globin poly(A) signal: rabbit β-globin polyadenylation signal (Gil and Proudfoot, 1987)
   6414..6439    +  misc_feature   SA: splice acceptor site
   7111..7131    +  protein_bind   attB4: mutant version of attB; core recombination site for the Gateway® BP reaction BP Clonase™
   7199..7410    +  promoter       EF-1α core promoter: core promoter for human elongation factor EF-1α
   7411..8349    +  intron         EF-1α intron A: intron upstream of the start codon of human EF-1α
   8376..8396    +  protein_bind   attB1: mutant version of attB; core recombination site for the Gateway® BP reaction BP Clonase™
   8407..9123    +  CDS            EBFP2: EBFP2 is a basic (constitutively fluorescent) blue fluorescent protein published in 2007, derived from Aequorea victoria. It is reported to be a rapidly-maturing monomer with moderate acid sensitivity.
   9131..9155    -  protein_bind   attB2: mutant version of attB; recombination site for the Gateway® BP reaction BP Clonase™
   9159..9239    +  CDS            HBB (fragment): HBB_PONPY - Experimental evidence at transcript level: Swiss-Prot protein existence level 2. Involved in oxygen transport from the lung to the various peripheral tissues. From Pongo pygmaeus (Bornean orangutan).
   9310..9365    +  polyA_signal   β-globin poly(A) signal: rabbit β-globin polyadenylation signal (Gil and Proudfoot, 1987)
   9748..9770    -  protein_bind   lac operator (fragment): The lac repressor binds to the lac operator to inhibit transcription in E. coli. This inhibition can be relieved by adding lactose or isopropyl-β-D-thiogalactopyranoside (IPTG). lac repressor encoded by lacI
   9774..9804    -  promoter       lac promoter: promoter for the E. coli lac operon
   9819..9840    -  protein_bind   CAP binding site: CAP binding activates transcription in the presence of cAMP. E. coli catabolite activator protein
   9853..9892    -  CDS            lacI (fragment): lac repressor; lacI; The lac repressor binds to the lac operator to inhibit transcription in E. coli. This inhibition can be relieved by adding lactose or isopropyl-β-D-thiogalactopyranoside (IPTG).
  10065..10874   +  CDS            KanR: aminoglycoside phosphotransferase; aph(3')-Ia; confers resistance to kanamycin in bacteria or G418 (Geneticin®) in eukaryotes
