[The description below was written by a language model from this plasmid's Addgene catalogue record and pLannotate feature annotations shown in this document.]
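Description:
LSB-hsa-miR-195-5p is a mammalian expression plasmid of about 11 kb, built on the Low Sensor Backbone (LSB) and used in synthetic biology as a fluorescent sensor of microRNA activity. It replicates in E. coli from a high-copy ColE1/pUC-type origin and carries both β-lactamase (AmpR) and an aph(3')-Ia kanamycin resistance gene, matching the dual ampicillin/kanamycin selection listed in the record. A puromycin N-acetyltransferase coding region followed by a rabbit β-globin poly(A) signal is also present for selection in mammalian cells. No dedicated mammalian promoter for it is annotated in the feature table.

The payload consists of two parallel transcription units. Each is driven by the human EF-1α core promoter with its intron A, is flanked by Gateway attB4/attB1/attB2 scars left from assembly, and ends in a β-globin 3' region and poly(A) signal. The first unit encodes the red fluorescent protein mKate2, and its 3' UTR carries the target site for human miR-195-5p. This site is not separately annotated, but probably lies in the gap between attB2 and the β-globin sequence. The second unit encodes the blue fluorescent protein EBFP2 without a miRNA target and serves as an internal reference for plasmid dose and expression capacity. In cells where miR-195-5p is active, the mKate2 transcript is repressed and EBFP2 is unaffected, so the mKate2-to-EBFP2 ratio reports miRNA activity in individual transfected cells.

The depositor notes that the repeated poly(A) elements make the plasmid inherently unstable. The physical plasmid also differs from the deposited sequence by short insertions flanking the puromycin coding region, which are reported not to affect puromycin selection.
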