Addgene plasmid #103312: LSB-hsa-miR-195-5p
Purpose: Used to sense miRNA activity using fluorescence based tools. hsa-miR-195-5p target in 3' UTR of of mKate. miRNA activity can be measured by the repression of mKate2 relative to EBFP2 fluorescent proteins . Plasmid is inherently unstable; please see Depositor Comments
Depositing lab: Ron Weiss. Depositing organization: Massachusetts Institute of Technology. Publication: A mixed antagonistic/synergistic miRNA repression model enables accurate predictions of multi-input miRNA sensor activity. Gam JJ, Babb J, Weiss R. Nat Commun. 2018 Jun 22;9(1):2430. doi: 10.1038/s41467-018-04575-0. PubMed 29934631.
Backbone
  Vector backbone: Low Sensor Backbone (LSB)
  Vector type: Mammalian Expression, Synthetic Biology
Growth in bacteria
  Bacterial resistance: Ampicillin and Kanamycin, 100 & 50 μg/mL
  Growth temperature: 30°C
  Growth strain: NEB Stable
  Copy number: High Copy
Gene/Insert
  Gene/Insert name: hsa-miR-195-5p target
  Species: H. sapiens (human)
  Entrez Gene: MIR195 (a.k.a. MIRN195, miRNA195, mir-195)
  Promoter: EF-1a
  Cloning method: Gibson Cloning
Terms and licenses: Academic/Nonprofit Terms; Industry Terms: Not Available to Industry
Depositor comments: Please note that this plasmid is inherently unstable due to a repeating poly A element. We recommend performing a diagnostic digest on multiple colonies upon receipt. The depositors would like to note the presence of several discrepancies between the depositor sequence and physical plasmid sequence. In particular, the sequences upstream and downstream of the puromycin coding region have 10 bp insertions which do not affect the ability to perform puromycin selection. The sequences for those regions within the physical plasmids are as follows: Upstream of Puro: GAATTCGACCGCCTGTCTCAAGGTGCCACC; Downstream of Puro: GCTTTGAGACTACGCGTGAATTCACTCCTC.
How to cite: LSB-hsa-miR-195-5p was a gift from Ron Weiss (Addgene plasmid # 103312 ; http://n2t.net/addgene:103312 ; RRID:Addgene_103312)
