>Addgene plasmid #103312 | LSB-hsa-miR-195-5p | depositor partial sequence | sequence record 195674 | hsa-miR-195-5p target
GCCAATATTTCTGTGCTGCTA
