>Addgene plasmid #103312 | LSB-hsa-miR-195-5p | addgene partial sequence | sequence record 270587 | mKate2-F 5'-ACCCGCTAAGAACCTCAAGA-3'
TCAAGGAGGCCGACAAAGAGACATACGTCGAGCAGCACGAGGTGGCTGTGGCCAGATACTGCGACCTCCC
TAGCAAACTGGGGCACAAACTTAATTGAGAATTCTACCACCCAGCTTTCTTGTACAAAGTGGTACGTCTC
AAGACCAGAGGTCTCTGCTTATGCTCTTGCCAATATTTCTGTGCTGCTAGCCAATATTTCTGTGCTGCTA
GCCAATATTTCTGTGCTGCTAGCCAATATTTCTGTGCTGCTACAACCAGAAGAGACCTGTGCTTCACTCC
TCAGGTGCAGGCTGCCTATCAGAAGGTGGTGGCTGGTGTGGCCAATGCCCTGGCTCACAAATACCACTGA
GATCTTTTTCCCTCTGCCAAAAATTATGGGGACATCATGAAGCCCCTTGAGCATCTGACTTCTGGCTAAT
AAAGGAAATTTATTTTCATTGCAATAGTGTGTTGGAATTTTTTGTGTCTCTCACTCGGAAGGACATATGG
GAGGGCAAATCATTTAAAACATCAGAATGAGTATTTGGTTTAGAGTTTGGCAACATATGCCCATATGCTG
GCTGCCATGAACAAAGGTTGGCTATAAAGAGGTCATCAGTATATGAAACAGCCCCCTGCTGTCCATTCCT
TATTCCATAGAAAAGCCTTGACTTGAGGTTAGATTTTTTTT
